Addgene plasmid #38841: PHGDH
Purpose: Bacterial expression for structure determination; may not be full ORF
Depositing lab: Nicola Burgess-Brown. Depositing organization: University of Oxford.
Backbone
  Vector backbone: pNIC28-Bsa4
  Backbone manufacturer: SGC
  Vector type: Bacterial Expression
Growth in bacteria
  Bacterial resistance: Kanamycin, 50 μg/mL
  Growth temperature: 37°C
  Growth strain: Mach1
  Copy number: Low Copy
Gene/Insert
  Gene/Insert name: PHGDH (alt names: phosphoglycerate dehydrogenase; PDB:2G76)
  Species: H. sapiens (human)
  Insert size (bp): 1033
  Entrez Gene: PHGDH (a.k.a. 3-PGDH, 3PGDH, HEL-S-113, NLS, NLS1, PDG, PGAD, PGD, PGDH, PHGDHD, SERA)
  Tag / fusion protein: His Tev (N terminal on insert)
  Cloning method: Ligation Independent Cloning
  Sequencing primers: 5′ T7; 3′ T7-term
Terms and licenses: Academic/Nonprofit Terms; Industry Terms: Not Available to Industry
How to cite: PHGDH was a gift from Nicola Burgess-Brown (Addgene plasmid # 38841 ; http://n2t.net/addgene:38841 ; RRID:Addgene_38841)
