[The description below was written by a language model from this plasmid's Addgene catalogue record.]
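Description:
PHGDH is a bacterial expression plasmid built on the pNIC28-Bsa4 backbone from the SGC, carrying a human phosphoglycerate dehydrogenase (PHGDH) insert of about 1 kb. It is maintained in E. coli under kanamycin selection and is recorded as a low-copy plasmid. The record does not include a feature table, so the origin of replication and the exact regulatory elements are not itemised. The listed sequencing primers (T7 forward and T7 terminator reverse) indicate that the insert sits between T7 promoter and terminator sequences, consistent with a T7 RNA polymerase-driven expression cassette of the kind used in DE3-type expression hosts.

The insert was introduced by ligation-independent cloning and is fused at its N terminus to a polyhistidine tag followed by a TEV protease recognition site. This arrangement allows the recombinant protein to be captured by immobilised metal affinity chromatography, and the tag can then be removed by TEV cleavage to leave a near-native protein. The stated purpose is bacterial expression for structure determination, and the record cautions that the insert may not represent the full open reading frame. The insert size suggests a truncated construct chosen for crystallisation rather than the complete coding sequence. An associated Protein Data Bank entry is listed as an alternative name, linking this construct to a solved structure of the human enzyme. PHGDH catalyses the first committed step of the serine biosynthesis pathway, so the plasmid is suited to producing purified protein for structural, biochemical or ligand-binding studies.
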