>Addgene plasmid #38841 | PHGDH | depositor partial sequence | sequence record 48898 | PHGDH sequence 1033 bps
ATGCACCATCATCATCATCATTCTTCTGGTGTAGATCTGGGTACCGAGAACCTGTACTTCCAATCCATGG
CAAATCTGCGGAAAGTGCTCATCAGTGACAGCCTGGACCCTTGCTGCCGGAAGATCTTGCAAGATGGAGG
GCTGCAGGTGGTGGAAAAGCAGAACCTTAGCAAAGAGGAGCTGATAGCGGAGCTGCAGGACTGTGAAGGC
CTTATTGTTCGCTCTGCCACCAAGGTGACCGCTGATGTCATCAACGCAGCTGAGAAACTCCAGGTGGTGG
GCAGGGCTGGCACAGGTGTGGACAATGTGGATCTGGAGGCCGCAACAAGGAAGGGCATCTTGGTTATGAA
CACCCCCAATGGGAACAGCCTCAGTGCCGCAGAACTCACTTGTGGAATGATCATGTGCCTGGCCAGGCAG
ATTCCCCAGGCGACGGCTTCGATGAAGGACGGCAAATGGGAGCGGAAGAAGTTCATGGGAACAGAGCTGA
ATGGAAAGACCCTGGGAATTCTTGGCCTGGGCAGGATTGGGAGAGAGGTAGCTACCCGGATGCAGTCCTT
TGGGATGAAGACTATAGGGTATGACCCCATCATTTCCCCAGAGGTCTCGGCCTCCTTTGGTGTTCAGCAG
CTGCCCCTGGAGGAGATCTGGCCTCTCTGTGATTTCATCACTGTGCACACTCCTCTCCTGCCCTCCACGA
CAGGCTTGCTGAATGACAACACCTTTGCCCAGTGCAAGAAGGGGGTGCGTGTGGTGAACTGTGCCCGTGG
AGGGATCGTGGACGAAGGCGCCCTGCTCCGGGCCCTGCAGTCTGGCCAGTGTGCCGGGGCTGCACTGGAC
GTGTTTACGGAAGAGCCGCCACGGGACCGGGCCTTGGTGGACCATGAGAATGTCATCAGCTGTCCCCACC
TGGGTGCCAGCACCAAGGAGGCTCAGAGCCGCTGTGGGGAGGAAATTGCTGTTCAGTTCGTGGACATGGT
GAAGGGGAAATCTCTCACGGGGGTTTGACAGTAAAGGTGGATACGGATCCGAA
