>Addgene plasmid #38841 | PHGDH | addgene partial sequence | sequence record 50343 | T7 5'-TAATACGACTCACTATAGGG-3'
TAATTTTGTTTACTTTAAGAAGGAGATATACATATGCACCATCATCATCATCATTCTTCTGGTGTAGATC
TGGGTACCGAGAACCTGTACTTCCAATCCATGGCAAATCTGCGGAAAGTGCTCATCAGTGACAGCCTGGA
CCCTTGCTGCCGGAAGATCTTGCAAGATGGAGGGCTGCAGGTGGTGGAAAAGCAGAACCTTAGCAAAGAG
GAGCTGATAGCGGAGCTGCAGGACTGTGAAGGCCTTATTGTTCGCTCTGCCACCAAGGTGACCGCTGATG
TCATCAACGCAGCTGAGAAACTCCAGGTGGTGGGCAGGGCTGGCACAGGTGTGGACAATGTGGATCTGGA
GGCCGCAACAAGGAAGGGCATCTTGGTTATGAACACCCCCAATGGGAACAGCCTCAGTGCCGCAGAACTC
ACTTGTGGAATGATCATGTGCCTGGCCAGGCAGATTCCCCAGGCGACGGCTTCGATGAAGGACGGCAAAT
GGGAGCGGAAGAAGTTCATGGGAACAGAGCTGAATGGAAAGACCCTGGGAATTCTTGGCCTGGGCAGGAT
TGGGAGAGAGGTAGCTACCCGGATGCAGTCCTTTGGGATGAAGACTATAGGGTATGACCCCATCATTTCC
CCAGAGGTCTCGGCCTCCTTTGGTGTTCAGCAGCTGCCCCTGGAGGAGATCTGGCCTCTCTGTGATTTCA
TCACTGTGCACACTCCTCTCCTGCCCTCCACGACAGGCTTGCTGAATGACAACACCTTTGCCCAGTGCAA
GAAGGGGGTGCGTGTGGTGAACTGTGCCCGTGGAGGGATCGTGGACGAAGGCGCCCTGCTCCGGGCCCTG
CAGTCTGGCCAGTGTGCCGGGGCTGCACTGGACGTGTTTACGGAA
