>Addgene plasmid #38841 | PHGDH | addgene partial sequence | sequence record 50344 | T7_term
GGCTTTGTAGCAGCCGGATCTCAGTGGTGGTGGTGGTGGTGCTCGAGTGCGGCCGCAAGCTTGTCGACGG
AGCTCGAATTCGGATCCGTATCCACCTTTACTGTCAAACCCCCGTGAGAGATTTCCCCTTCACCATGTCC
ACGAACTGAACAGCAATTTCCTCCCCACAGCGGCTCTGAGCCTCCTTGGTGCTGGCACCCAGGTGGGGAC
AGCTGATGACATTCTCATGGTCCACCAAGGCCCGGTCCCGTGGCGGCTCTTCCGTAAACACGTCCAGTGC
AGCCCCGGCACACTGGCCAGACTGCAGGGCCCGGAGCAGGGCGCCTTCGTCCACGATCCCTCCACGGGCA
CAGTTCACCACACGCACCCCCTTCTTGCACTGGGCAAAGGTGTTGTCATTCAGCAAGCCTGTCGTGGAGG
GCAGGAGAGGAGTGTGCACAGTGATGAAATCACAGAGAGGCCAGATCTCCTCCAGGGGCAGCTGCTGAAC
ACCAAAGGAGGCCGAGACCTCTGGGGAAATGATGGGGTCATACCCTATAGTCTTCATCCCAAAGGACTGC
ATCCGGGTAGCTACCTCTCTCCCAATCCTGCCCAGGCCAAGAATTCCCAGGGTCTTTCCATTCAGCTCTG
TTCCCATGAACTTCTTCCGCTCCCATTTGCCGTCCTTCATCGAAGCCGTCGCCTGGGGAATCTGCCTGGC
CAGGCACATGATCATTCCACAAGTGAGTTCTGCGGCACTGAGGCTGTTCCCATTGGGGGTGTTCATAACC
AAGATGCCCTTCCTTGTTGCGGCCTCCAGATCCACATTGTCCACACCTGTGCA
